Addgene plasmid #104567: JG1211: CAG-human dLbCpf1(D832A)-NLS-3xHA-VPR
Purpose: Mammalian expression vector for catalytically inactive Cpf1 from Lachnospiraceae bacterium (dLbCpf1) fused to VPR activator
Depositing lab: Keith Joung. Depositing organization: Massachusetts General Hospital. Publication: Inducible and multiplex gene regulation using CRISPR-Cpf1-based transcription factors. Tak YE, Kleinstiver BP, Nunez JK, Hsu JY, Horng JE, Gong J, Weissman JS, Joung JK. Nat Methods. 2017 Oct 30. doi: 10.1038/nmeth.4483. PubMed 29083402.
Backbone
  Vector backbone: pCAG-GFP
  Backbone manufacturer: Cepko lab (Addgene plasmid # 11179)
  Vector type: Mammalian Expression, CRISPR
Growth in bacteria
  Bacterial resistance: Ampicillin, 100 μg/mL
  Growth temperature: 37°C
  Growth strain: DH5alpha
  Copy number: High Copy
Gene/Insert
  Gene/Insert name: human codon optimized ‘dead’ Cpf1 fused to HSV VPR activation domain (alt names: dLbCpf1; dLbCas12a)
  Species: Lachnospiraceae bacterium
  Mutation: D832A
  Promoter: CAG
  Tag / fusion protein: NLS-3xHA-VPR (C terminal on insert)
  Cloning method: Gibson Cloning
  Sequencing primers: 5′ pCAG-F (5'-GCAACGTGCTGGTTATTGTG-3'); 3′ oBK23-R (5'-CAGAGGGAAAAAGATCTCAGTGG-3')
Terms and licenses: Academic/Nonprofit Terms; Industry Terms: Not Available to Industry
How to cite: JG1211: CAG-human dLbCpf1(D832A)-NLS-3xHA-VPR was a gift from Keith Joung (Addgene plasmid # 104567 ; http://n2t.net/addgene:104567 ; RRID:Addgene_104567)
