[The description below was written by a language model from this plasmid's Addgene catalogue record and pLannotate feature annotations shown in this document.]
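Description:
JG1211: CAG-human dLbCpf1(D832A)-NLS-3xHA-VPR is a mammalian expression plasmid of about 10.3 kb, built on the pCAG-GFP backbone, that produces a programmable CRISPR transcriptional activator. It is propagated in E. coli through a high-copy ColE1/pUC-type origin and selected with ampicillin via the β-lactamase gene and its native promoter. The backbone also retains an SV40 origin with a fragment of the SV40 promoter, an SV40 poly(A) signal, and remnants of lac regulatory sequence. No mammalian selection marker is annotated, which suggests delivery by transient transfection, though the record does not state this.

The payload is driven by the CAG promoter, annotated here as the CMV immediate-early enhancer, the chicken β-actin promoter and a chimeric β-actin/β-globin intron, which together give strong, broad expression in mammalian cells. The open reading frame encodes human codon-optimised Cpf1 (Cas12a) from Lachnospiraceae bacterium carrying the D832A substitution. This mutation abolishes nuclease activity, while the protein is still directed to its DNA targets by a crRNA. Fused to its C terminus are a bipartite nucleoplasmin nuclear localisation signal, a 3xHA epitope tag for detection, and the tripartite VPR activator. In the feature table, VPR appears as a fragment matching VP16-derived repeats, a portion of human RELA (p65) and the Epstein-Barr virus Rta activation domain. Transcripts terminate at a rabbit β-globin polyadenylation signal; the short "HBB" fragment just upstream is most likely globin-derived 3′ sequence rather than part of the fusion.

The plasmid carries no annotated crRNA cassette, so guide RNAs would have to be supplied separately. It is used for targeted and multiplexed activation of endogenous genes in mammalian cells.
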