Features (pLannotate 1.2.2; 23 found; start..end, strand, type, name):
      4..383     +  enhancer       CMV enhancer: human cytomegalovirus immediate early enhancer
    385..663     +  promoter       chicken β-actin promoter: No description available
    664..1680    +  intron         chimeric intron: chimera between introns from chicken β-actin and rabbit β-globin
   1729..1765    +  misc_feature   MCS (fragment): multiple cloning site
   1779..5462    +  CDS            LbCpf1: CRISPR-associated protein from Lachnospiraceae bacterium ND2006 (Zetsche et al., 2015)
   5463..5510    +  CDS            nucleoplasmin NLS: bipartite nuclear localization signal from nucleoplasmin
   5517..5597    +  CDS            3xHA: three tandem HA epitope tags
   5748..5764    +  CDS            VP96 (fragment): 6 tandem repeats of the minimal activation domain of herpes simplex virus VP16 (Cheng et al., 2013)
   5829..6608    +  CDS            RELA (fragment): TF65_HUMAN - Also known as NFKB3. Experimental evidence at protein level: Swiss-Prot protein existence level 1. NF-kappa-B is a pleiotropic transcription factor present in almost all cell types and is the endpoint of a series of signal transduction events that are initiated by a vast array of stimuli related to many biological processes such as inflammation, immunity, differentiation, cell growth, tumorigenesis and apoptosis. NF-kappa-B is a homo- or heterodimeric complex formed by the Rel-like domain- containing proteins RELA/p65, RELB, NFKB1/p105, NFKB1/p50, REL and NFKB2/p52. The heterodime
   6627..7196    +  CDS            Rta AD: transcriptional activation domain from the human herpesvirus 4 (Epstein-Barr virus) replication and transcription activator Rta/BRLF1 (Hardwick et al., 1992; Chavez et al., 2015)
   7206..7277    +  CDS            HBB (fragment): HBB_PONPY - Experimental evidence at transcript level: Swiss-Prot protein existence level 2. Involved in oxygen transport from the lung to the various peripheral tissues. From Pongo pygmaeus (Bornean orangutan).
   7348..7403    +  polyA_signal   β-globin poly(A) signal: rabbit β-globin polyadenylation signal (Gil and Proudfoot, 1987)
   7788..7804    -  protein_bind   lac operator: The lac repressor binds to the lac operator to inhibit transcription in E. coli. This inhibition can be relieved by adding lactose or isopropyl-β-D-thiogalactopyranoside (IPTG). lac repressor encoded by lacI
   7812..7842    -  promoter       lac promoter: promoter for the E. coli lac operon
   7857..7878    -  protein_bind   CAP binding site: CAP binding activates transcription in the presence of cAMP. E. coli catabolite activator protein
   7891..7930    -  CDS            lacI (fragment): lac repressor; lacI; The lac repressor binds to the lac operator to inhibit transcription in E. coli. This inhibition can be relieved by adding lactose or isopropyl-β-D-thiogalactopyranoside (IPTG).
   7937..7959    +  promoter       SV40 promoter (fragment): SV40 enhancer and early promoter
   7983..8118    +  rep_origin     SV40 ori: SV40 origin of replication
   8138..8272    +  polyA_signal   SV40 poly(A) signal: SV40 polyadenylation signal
   8274..8328    -  CDS            lacI (fragment): lac repressor; lacI; The lac repressor binds to the lac operator to inhibit transcription in E. coli. This inhibition can be relieved by adding lactose or isopropyl-β-D-thiogalactopyranoside (IPTG).
   8511..9099    -  rep_origin     ori: high-copy-number ColE1/pMB1/pBR322/pUC origin of replication
   9270..10130   -  CDS            AmpR: β-lactamase; bla; confers resistance to ampicillin, carbenicillin, and related antibiotics
  10131..10235   -  promoter       AmpR promoter: bla
>Addgene plasmid #104567 | JG1211: CAG-human dLbCpf1(D832A)-NLS-3xHA-VPR | addgene full sequence | sequence record 201429 | Addgene NGS Result
GTCGACATTGATTATTGACTAGTTATTAATAGTAATCAATTACGGGGTCATTAGTTCATAGCCCATATAT
GGAGTTCCGCGTTACATAACTTACGGTAAATGGCCCGCCTGGCTGACCGCCCAACGACCCCCGCCCATTG
ACGTCAATAATGACGTATGTTCCCATAGTAACGCCAATAGGGACTTTCCATTGACGTCAATGGGTGGAGT
ATTTACGGTAAACTGCCCACTTGGCAGTACATCAAGTGTATCATATGCCAAGTACGCCCCCTATTGACGT
CAATGACGGTAAATGGCCCGCCTGGCATTATGCCCAGTACATGACCTTATGGGACTTTCCTACTTGGCAG
TACATCTACGTATTAGTCATCGCTATTACCATGGTCGAGGTGAGCCCCACGTTCTGCTTCACTCTCCCCA
TCTCCCCCCCCTCCCCACCCCCAATTTTGTATTTATTTATTTTTTAATTATTTTGTGCAGCGATGGGGGC
GGGGGGGGGGGGGGGGGCGCGCGCCAGGCGGGGCGGGGCGGGGCGAGGGGCGGGGCGGGGCGAGGCGGAG
AGGTGCGGCGGCAGCCAATCAGAGCGGCGCGCTCCGAAAGTTTCCTTTTATGGCGAGGCGGCGGCGGCGG
CGGCCCTATAAAAAGCGAAGCGCGCGGCGGGCGGGAGTCGCTGCGCGCTGCCTTCGCCCCGTGCCCCGCT
CCGCCGCCGCCTCGCGCCGCCCGCCCCGGCTCTGACTGACCGCGTTACTCCCACAGGTGAGCGGGCGGGA
CGGCCCTTCTCCTCCGGGCTGTAATTAGCGCTTGGTTTAATGACGGCTTGTTTCTTTTCTGTGGCTGCGT
GAAAGCCTTGAGGGGCTCCGGGAGGGCCCTTTGTGCGGGGGGAGCGGCTCGGGGGGTGCGTGCGTGTGTG
TGTGCGTGGGGAGCGCCGCGTGCGGCTCCGCGCTGCCCGGCGGCTGTGAGCGCTGCGGGCGCGGCGCGGG
GCTTTGTGCGCTCCGCAGTGTGCGCGAGGGGAGCGCGGCCGGGGGCGGTGCCCCGCGGTGCGGGGGGGGC
TGCGAGGGGAACAAAGGCTGCGTGCGGGGTGTGTGCGTGGGGGGGTGAGCAGGGGGTGTGGGCGCGTCGG
TCGGGCTGCAACCCCCCCTGCACCCCCCTCCCCGAGTTGCTGAGCACGGCCCGGCTTCGGGTGCGGGGCT
CCGTACGGGGCGTGGCGCGGGGCTCGCCGTGCCGGGCGGGGGGTGGCGGCAGGTGGGGGTGCCGGGCGGG
GCGGGGCCGCCTCGGGCCGGGGAGGGCTCGGGGGAGGGGCGCGGCGGCCCCCGGAGCGCCGGCGGCTGTC
GAGGCGCGGCGAGCCGCAGCCATTGCCTTTTATGGTAATCGTGCGAGAGGGCGCAGGGACTTCCTTTGTC
CCAAATCTGTGCGGAGCCGAAATCTGGGAGGCGCCGCCGCACCCCCTCTAGCGGGCGCGGGGCGAAGCGG
TGCGGCGCCGGCAGGAAGGAAATGGGCGGGGAGGGCCTTCGTGCGTCGCCGCGCCGCCGTCCCCTTCTCC
CTCTCCAGCCTCGGGGCTGTCCGCGGGGGGACGGCTGCCTTCGGGGGGGACGGGGCAGGGCGGGGTTCGG
CTTCTGGCGTGTGACCGGCGGCTCTAGAGCCTCTGCTAACCATGTTCATGCCTTCTTCTTTTTCCTACAG
CTCCTGGGCAACGTGCTGGTTATTGTGCTGTCTCATCATTTTGGCAAAGAATTCTGCAGTCGACGGTACC
GCGGGCCCGGGATCCACCGGTCGCCACCATGAGCAAGCTGGAGAAGTTTACAAACTGCTACTCCCTGTCT
AAGACCCTGAGGTTCAAGGCCATCCCTGTGGGCAAGACCCAGGAGAACATCGACAATAAGCGGCTGCTGG
TGGAGGACGAGAAGAGAGCCGAGGATTATAAGGGCGTGAAGAAGCTGCTGGATCGCTACTATCTGTCTTT
TATCAACGACGTGCTGCACAGCATCAAGCTGAAGAATCTGAACAATTACATCAGCCTGTTCCGGAAGAAA
ACCAGAACCGAGAAGGAGAATAAGGAGCTGGAGAACCTGGAGATCAATCTGCGGAAGGAGATCGCCAAGG
CCTTCAAGGGCAACGAGGGCTACAAGTCCCTGTTTAAGAAGGATATCATCGAGACAATCCTGCCAGAGTT
CCTGGACGATAAGGACGAGATCGCCCTGGTGAACAGCTTCAATGGCTTTACCACAGCCTTCACCGGCTTC
TTTGATAACAGAGAGAATATGTTTTCCGAGGAGGCCAAGAGCACATCCATCGCCTTCAGGTGTATCAACG
AGAATCTGACCCGCTACATCTCTAATATGGACATCTTCGAGAAGGTGGACGCCATCTTTGATAAGCACGA
GGTGCAGGAGATCAAGGAGAAGATCCTGAACAGCGACTATGATGTGGAGGATTTCTTTGAGGGCGAGTTC
TTTAACTTTGTGCTGACACAGGAGGGCATCGACGTGTATAACGCCATCATCGGCGGCTTCGTGACCGAGA
GCGGCGAGAAGATCAAGGGCCTGAACGAGTACATCAACCTGTATAATCAGAAAACCAAGCAGAAGCTGCC
TAAGTTTAAGCCACTGTATAAGCAGGTGCTGAGCGATCGGGAGTCTCTGAGCTTCTACGGCGAGGGCTAT
ACATCCGATGAGGAGGTGCTGGAGGTGTTTAGAAACACCCTGAACAAGAACAGCGAGATCTTCAGCTCCA
TCAAGAAGCTGGAGAAGCTGTTCAAGAATTTTGACGAGTACTCTAGCGCCGGCATCTTTGTGAAGAACGG
CCCCGCCATCAGCACAATCTCCAAGGATATCTTCGGCGAGTGGAACGTGATCCGGGACAAGTGGAATGCC
GAGTATGACGATATCCACCTGAAGAAGAAGGCCGTGGTGACCGAGAAGTACGAGGACGATCGGAGAAAGT
CCTTCAAGAAGATCGGCTCCTTTTCTCTGGAGCAGCTGCAGGAGTACGCCGACGCCGATCTGTCTGTGGT
GGAGAAGCTGAAGGAGATCATCATCCAGAAGGTGGATGAGATCTACAAGGTGTATGGCTCCTCTGAGAAG
CTGTTCGACGCCGATTTTGTGCTGGAGAAGAGCCTGAAGAAGAACGACGCCGTGGTGGCCATCATGAAGG
ACCTGCTGGATTCTGTGAAGAGCTTCGAGAATTACATCAAGGCCTTCTTTGGCGAGGGCAAGGAGACAAA
CAGGGACGAGTCCTTCTATGGCGATTTTGTGCTGGCCTACGACATCCTGCTGAAGGTGGACCACATCTAC
GATGCCATCCGCAATTATGTGACCCAGAAGCCCTACTCTAAGGATAAGTTCAAGCTGTATTTTCAGAACC
CTCAGTTCATGGGCGGCTGGGACAAGGATAAGGAGACAGACTATCGGGCCACCATCCTGAGATACGGCTC
CAAGTACTATCTGGCCATCATGGATAAGAAGTACGCCAAGTGCCTGCAGAAGATCGACAAGGACGATGTG
AACGGCAATTACGAGAAGATCAACTATAAGCTGCTGCCCGGCCCTAATAAGATGCTGCCAAAGGTGTTCT
TTTCTAAGAAGTGGATGGCCTACTATAACCCCAGCGAGGACATCCAGAAGATCTACAAGAATGGCACATT
CAAGAAGGGCGATATGTTTAACCTGAATGACTGTCACAAGCTGATCGACTTCTTTAAGGATAGCATCTCC
CGGTATCCAAAGTGGTCCAATGCCTACGATTTCAACTTTTCTGAGACAGAGAAGTATAAGGACATCGCCG
GCTTTTACAGAGAGGTGGAGGAGCAGGGCTATAAGGTGAGCTTCGAGTCTGCCAGCAAGAAGGAGGTGGA
TAAGCTGGTGGAGGAGGGCAAGCTGTATATGTTCCAGATCTATAACAAGGACTTTTCCGATAAGTCTCAC
GGCACACCCAATCTGCACACCATGTACTTCAAGCTGCTGTTTGACGAGAACAATCACGGACAGATCAGGC
TGAGCGGAGGAGCAGAGCTGTTCATGAGGCGCGCCTCCCTGAAGAAGGAGGAGCTGGTGGTGCACCCAGC
CAACTCCCCTATCGCCAACAAGAATCCAGATAATCCCAAGAAAACCACAACCCTGTCCTACGACGTGTAT
AAGGATAAGAGGTTTTCTGAGGACCAGTACGAGCTGCACATCCCAATCGCCATCAATAAGTGCCCCAAGA
ACATCTTCAAGATCAATACAGAGGTGCGCGTGCTGCTGAAGCACGACGATAACCCCTATGTGATCGGCAT
CGCCAGGGGCGAGCGCAATCTGCTGTATATCGTGGTGGTGGACGGCAAGGGCAACATCGTGGAGCAGTAT
TCCCTGAACGAGATCATCAACAACTTCAACGGCATCAGGATCAAGACAGATTACCACTCTCTGCTGGACA
AGAAGGAGAAGGAGAGGTTCGAGGCCCGCCAGAACTGGACCTCCATCGAGAATATCAAGGAGCTGAAGGC
CGGCTATATCTCTCAGGTGGTGCACAAGATCTGCGAGCTGGTGGAGAAGTACGATGCCGTGATCGCCCTG
GAGGACCTGAACTCTGGCTTTAAGAATAGCCGCGTGAAGGTGGAGAAGCAGGTGTATCAGAAGTTCGAGA
AGATGCTGATCGATAAGCTGAACTACATGGTGGACAAGAAGTCTAATCCTTGTGCAACAGGCGGCGCCCT
GAAGGGCTATCAGATCACCAATAAGTTCGAGAGCTTTAAGTCCATGTCTACCCAGAACGGCTTCATCTTT
TACATCCCTGCCTGGCTGACATCCAAGATCGATCCATCTACCGGCTTTGTGAACCTGCTGAAAACCAAGT
ATACCAGCATCGCCGATTCCAAGAAGTTCATCAGCTCCTTTGACAGGATCATGTACGTGCCCGAGGAGGA
TCTGTTCGAGTTTGCCCTGGACTATAAGAACTTCTCTCGCACAGACGCCGATTACATCAAGAAGTGGAAG
CTGTACTCCTACGGCAACCGGATCAGAATCTTCCGGAATCCTAAGAAGAACAACGTGTTCGACTGGGAGG
AGGTGTGCCTGACCAGCGCCTATAAGGAGCTGTTCAACAAGTACGGCATCAATTATCAGCAGGGCGATAT
CAGAGCCCTGCTGTGCGAGCAGTCCGACAAGGCCTTCTACTCTAGCTTTATGGCCCTGATGAGCCTGATG
CTGCAGATGCGGAACAGCATCACAGGCCGCACCGACGTGGATTTTCTGATCAGCCCTGTGAAGAACTCCG
ACGGCATCTTCTACGATAGCCGGAACTATGAGGCCCAGGAGAATGCCATCCTGCCAAAGAACGCCGACGC
CAATGGCGCCTATAACATCGCCAGAAAGGTGCTGTGGGCCATCGGCCAGTTCAAGAAGGCCGAGGACGAG
AAGCTGGATAAGGTGAAGATCGCCATCTCTAACAAGGAGTGGCTGGAGTACGCCCAGACCAGCGTGAAGC
ACAAAAGGCCGGCGGCCACGAAAAAGGCCGGCCAGGCAAAAAAGAAAAAGGGATCCTACCCATACGATGT
TCCAGATTACGCTTATCCCTACGACGTGCCTGATTATGCATACCCATATGATGTCCCCGACTATGCCGGA
AGCGAGGCCAGCGGTTCCGGACGGGCTGACGCATTGGACGATTTTGATCTGGATATGCTGGGAAGTGACG
CCCTCGATGATTTTGACCTTGACATGCTTGGTTCGGATGCCCTTGATGACTTTGACCTCGACATGCTCGG
CAGTGACGCCCTTGATGATTTCGACCTGGACATGCTGATTAACTCTAGAAGTTCCGGATCTCCGAAAAAG
AAACGCAAAGTTGGTAGCCAGTACCTGCCCGACACCGACGACCGGCACCGGATCGAGGAAAAGCGGAAGC
GGACCTACGAGACATTCAAGAGCATCATGAAGAAGTCCCCCTTCAGCGGCCCCACCGACCCTAGACCTCC
ACCTAGAAGAATCGCCGTGCCCAGCAGATCCAGCGCCAGCGTGCCAAAACCTGCCCCCCAGCCTTACCCC
TTCACCAGCAGCCTGAGCACCATCAACTACGACGAGTTCCCTACCATGGTGTTCCCCAGCGGCCAGATCT
CTCAGGCCTCTGCTCTGGCTCCAGCCCCTCCTCAGGTGCTGCCTCAGGCTCCTGCTCCTGCACCAGCTCC
AGCCATGGTGTCTGCACTGGCTCAGGCACCAGCACCCGTGCCTGTGCTGGCTCCTGGACCTCCACAGGCT
GTGGCTCCACCAGCCCCTAAACCTACACAGGCCGGCGAGGGCACACTGTCTGAAGCTCTGCTGCAGCTGC
AGTTCGACGACGAGGATCTGGGAGCCCTGCTGGGAAACAGCACCGATCCTGCCGTGTTCACCGACCTGGC
CAGCGTGGACAACAGCGAGTTCCAGCAGCTGCTGAACCAGGGCATCCCTGTGGCCCCTCACACCACCGAG
CCCATGCTGATGGAATACCCCGAGGCCATCACCCGGCTCGTGACAGGCGCTCAGAGGCCTCCTGATCCAG
CTCCTGCCCCTCTGGGAGCACCAGGCCTGCCTAATGGACTGCTGTCTGGCGACGAGGACTTCAGCTCTAT
CGCCGATATGGATTTCTCAGCCTTGCTGGGCTCTGGCAGCGGCAGCCGGGATTCCAGGGAAGGGATGTTT
TTGCCGAAGCCTGAGGCCGGCTCCGCTATTAGTGACGTGTTTGAGGGCCGCGAGGTGTGCCAGCCAAAAC
GAATCCGGCCATTTCATCCTCCAGGAAGTCCATGGGCCAACCGCCCACTCCCCGCCAGCCTCGCACCAAC
ACCAACCGGTCCAGTACATGAGCCAGTCGGGTCACTGACCCCGGCACCAGTCCCTCAGCCACTGGATCCA
GCGCCCGCAGTGACTCCCGAGGCCAGTCACCTGTTGGAGGATCCCGATGAAGAGACGAGCCAGGCTGTCA
AAGCCCTTCGGGAGATGGCCGATACTGTGATTCCCCAGAAGGAAGAGGCTGCAATCTGTGGCCAAATGGA
CCTTTCCCATCCGCCCCCAAGGGGCCATCTGGATGAGCTGACAACCACACTTGAGTCCATGACCGAGGAT
CTGAACCTGGACTCACCCCTGACCCCGGAATTGAACGAGATTCTGGATACCTTCCTGAACGACGAGTGCC
TCTTGCATGCCATGCATATCAGCACAGGACTGTCCATCTTCGACACATCTCTGTTTTAAGGCCGCACTCC
TCAGGTGCAGGCTGCCTATCAGAAGGTGGTGGCTGGTGTGGCCAATGCCCTGGCTCACAAATACCACTGA
GATCTTTTTCCCTCTGCCAAAAATTATGGGGACATCATGAAGCCCCTTGAGCATCTGACTTCTGGCTAAT
AAAGGAAATTTATTTTCATTGCAATAGTGTGTTGGAATTTTTTGTGTCTCTCACTCGGAAGGACATATGG
GAGGGCAAATCATTTAAAACATCAGAATGAGTATTTGGTTTAGAGTTTGGCAACATATGCCCATATGCTG
GCTGCCATGAACAAAGGTTGGCTATAAAGAGGTCATCAGTATATGAAACAGCCCCCTGCTGTCCATTCCT
TATTCCATAGAAAAGCCTTGACTTGAGGTTAGATTTTTTTTATATTTTGTTTTGTGTTATTTTTTTCTTT
AACATCCCTAAAATTTTCCTTACATGTTTTACTAGCCAGATTTTTCCTCCTCTCCTGACTACTCCCAGTC
ATAGCTGTCCCTCTTCTCTTATGGAGATCCCTCGACCTGCAGCCCAAGCTTGGCGTAATCATGGTCATAG
CTGTTTCCTGTGTGAAATTGTTATCCGCTCACAATTCCACACAACATACGAGCCGGAAGCATAAAGTGTA
AAGCCTGGGGTGCCTAATGAGTGAGCTAACTCACATTAATTGCGTTGCGCTCACTGCCCGCTTTCCAGTC
GGGAAACCTGTCGTGCCAGCGGATCCGCATCTCAATTAGTCAGCAACCATAGTCCCGCCCCTAACTCCGC
CCATCCCGCCCCTAACTCCGCCCAGTTCCGCCCATTCTCCGCCCCATGGCTGACTAATTTTTTTTATTTA
TGCAGAGGCCGAGGCCGCCTCGGCCTCTGAGCTATTCCAGAAGTAGTGAGGAGGCTTTTTTGGAGGCCTA
GGCTTTTGCAAAAAGCTAACTTGTTTATTGCAGCTTATAATGGTTACAAATAAAGCAATAGCATCACAAA
TTTCACAAATAAAGCATTTTTTTCACTGCATTCTAGTTGTGGTTTGTCCAAACTCATCAATGTATCTTAT
CATGTCTGGATCCGCTGCATTAATGAATCGGCCAACGCGCGGGGAGAGGCGGTTTGCGTATTGGGCGCTC
TTCCGCTTCCTCGCTCACTGACTCGCTGCGCTCGGTCGTTCGGCTGCGGCGAGCGGTATCAGCTCACTCA
AAGGCGGTAATACGGTTATCCACAGAATCAGGGGATAACGCAGGAAAGAACATGTGAGCAAAAGGCCAGC
AAAAGGCCAGGAACCGTAAAAAGGCCGCGTTGCTGGCGTTTTTCCATAGGCTCCGCCCCCCTGACGAGCA
TCACAAAAATCGACGCTCAAGTCAGAGGTGGCGAAACCCGACAGGACTATAAAGATACCAGGCGTTTCCC
CCTGGAAGCTCCCTCGTGCGCTCTCCTGTTCCGACCCTGCCGCTTACCGGATACCTGTCCGCCTTTCTCC
CTTCGGGAAGCGTGGCGCTTTCTCATAGCTCACGCTGTAGGTATCTCAGTTCGGTGTAGGTCGTTCGCTC
CAAGCTGGGCTGTGTGCACGAACCCCCCGTTCAGCCCGACCGCTGCGCCTTATCCGGTAACTATCGTCTT
GAGTCCAACCCGGTAAGACACGACTTATCGCCACTGGCAGCAGCCACTGGTAACAGGATTAGCAGAGCGA
GGTATGTAGGCGGTGCTACAGAGTTCTTGAAGTGGTGGCCTAACTACGGCTACACTAGAAGAACAGTATT
TGGTATCTGCGCTCTGCTGAAGCCAGTTACCTTCGGAAAAAGAGTTGGTAGCTCTTGATCCGGCAAACAA
ACCACCGCTGGTAGCGGTGGTTTTTTTGTTTGCAAGCAGCAGATTACGCGCAGAAAAAAAGGATCTCAAG
AAGATCCTTTGATCTTTTCTACGGGGTCTGACGCTCAGTGGAACGAAAACTCACGTTAAGGGATTTTGGT
CATGAGATTATCAAAAAGGATCTTCACCTAGATCCTTTTAAATTAAAAATGAAGTTTTAAATCAATCTAA
AGTATATATGAGTAAACTTGGTCTGACAGTTACCAATGCTTAATCAGTGAGGCACCTATCTCAGCGATCT
GTCTATTTCGTTCATCCATAGTTGCCTGACTCCCCGTCGTGTAGATAACTACGATACGGGAGGGCTTACC
ATCTGGCCCCAGTGCTGCAATGATACCGCGAGACCCACGCTCACCGGCTCCAGATTTATCAGCAATAAAC
CAGCCAGCCGGAAGGGCCGAGCGCAGAAGTGGTCCTGCAACTTTATCCGCCTCCATCCAGTCTATTAATT
GTTGCCGGGAAGCTAGAGTAAGTAGTTCGCCAGTTAATAGTTTGCGCAACGTTGTTGCCATTGCTACAGG
CATCGTGGTGTCACGCTCGTCGTTTGGTATGGCTTCATTCAGCTCCGGTTCCCAACGATCAAGGCGAGTT
ACATGATCCCCCATGTTGTGCAAAAAAGCGGTTAGCTCCTTCGGTCCTCCGATCGTTGTCAGAAGTAAGT
TGGCCGCAGTGTTATCACTCATGGTTATGGCAGCACTGCATAATTCTCTTACTGTCATGCCATCCGTAAG
ATGCTTTTCTGTGACTGGTGAGTACTCAACCAAGTCATTCTGAGAATAGTGTATGCGGCGACCGAGTTGC
TCTTGCCCGGCGTCAATACGGGATAATACCGCGCCACATAGCAGAACTTTAAAAGTGCTCATCATTGGAA
AACGTTCTTCGGGGCGAAAACTCTCAAGGATCTTACCGCTGTTGAGATCCAGTTCGATGTAACCCACTCG
TGCACCCAACTGATCTTCAGCATCTTTTACTTTCACCAGCGTTTCTGGGTGAGCAAAAACAGGAAGGCAA
AATGCCGCAAAAAAGGGAATAAGGGCGACACGGAAATGTTGAATACTCATACTCTTCCTTTTTCAATATT
ATTGAAGCATTTATCAGGGTTATTGTCTCATGAGCGGATACATATTTGAATGTATTTAGAAAAATAAACA
AATAGGGGTTCCGCGCACATTTCCCCGAAAAGTGCCACCTGG
